Addgene plasmid #235471: pHK302.6
Purpose: Message phagemid carrying sgRNA6 (prom. J23110, backbone pBR322)
Depositing lab: Yolanda Schaerli. Depositing organization: Universite de Lausanne (UNIL). Publication: Engineering intercellular communication using M13 phagemid and CRISPR-based gene regulation for multicellular computing in Escherichia coli. Kusumawardhani H, Zoppi F, Avendano R, Schaerli Y. Nat Commun. 2025 Apr 15;16(1):3569. doi: 10.1038/s41467-025-58760-z. PubMed 40234414.
Backbone
  Vector backbone: pBR322/pET
  Vector type: Synthetic Biology
Growth in bacteria
  Bacterial resistance: Ampicillin, 100 μg/mL
  Growth temperature: 37°C
  Growth strain: DH5alpha
  Copy number: High Copy
Gene/Insert
  Gene/Insert name: sgRNA6
  gRNA/shRNA sequence: TTTAGTAGTCTACTTAGATGGTTTcAGAGCTATGCTGGAAACAGCATAGCAAGTTgAAATAAGGCTAGTCCGTTATCAACTTGAAAAAGTGGCACCGAGTCGGTGC
  Species: Synthetic
  Cloning method: Gibson Cloning
Terms and licenses: Academic/Nonprofit Terms; Industry Terms: Not Available to Industry
Depositor comments: JM101 (working strain for phagemid transfer). Requires the helper phagemid, e.g. HP17_KO7 (Addgene plasmid #120346). Please visit https://doi.org/10.1101/2024.08.28.610043 for bioRxiv preprint.
How to cite: pHK302.6 was a gift from Yolanda Schaerli (Addgene plasmid # 235471 ; http://n2t.net/addgene:235471 ; RRID:Addgene_235471)
