[The description below was written by a language model from this plasmid's Addgene catalogue record and pLannotate feature annotations shown in this document.]
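Description:
pHK302.6 is a small (about 3.8 kb) synthetic-biology "message" phagemid for Escherichia coli, built on a pBR322/pET-type backbone. It replicates from a ColE1/pMB1-family origin and retains the pBR322 rop gene and bom (basis of mobility) region. The catalogue lists it as high copy, although rop normally moderates copy number. Selection is by ampicillin through the bla gene under its native promoter. A partial f1 bacteriophage origin is also annotated; in a phagemid this element supplies the signals for single-stranded DNA synthesis and packaging into filamentous phage particles. The plasmid carries no phage structural genes, and the depositor notes that a separate helper phagemid is required for transfer, with JM101 used as the working strain.

The payload is sgRNA6, a synthetic single guide RNA with a Streptococcus pyogenes Cas9-type scaffold, annotated by the software as a CRISPR repeat element plus a tracrRNA fragment. According to the catalogue it is driven by the constitutive Anderson-series promoter J23110. The automated annotation labels this region as a partial J23119 match, which most likely reflects the close similarity among promoters of that family. A T7 terminator lies downstream of the guide. Short lacZα and T7 gene 10-derived tag fragments appear to be backbone remnants rather than functional parts.

The construct is designed for engineered intercellular communication: sender cells package the phagemid into M13 particles, which deliver the sgRNA to receiver cells, where it directs CRISPR-based gene regulation as part of multicellular computing circuits. The Cas protein and the target of the guide are not encoded here. The two sequence records (depositor and sequencing-derived) differ by only three nucleotides in length and show the same features in opposite orientation.
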