Features (pLannotate 1.2.2; 13 found; start..end, strand, type, name):
    532..1120    +  rep_origin     ori: high-copy-number ColE1/pMB1/pBR322/pUC origin of replication
   1306..1445    -  misc_feature   bom: basis of mobility region from pBR322
   1547..1738    -  CDS            rop: Rop protein, which maintains plasmids at low copy number; rop
   1755..2135    +  CDS            YPB1_ECOLX: Protein predicted: Swiss-Prot protein existence level 4. From Escherichia coli.
   2247..2570    -  rep_origin     f1 ori (fragment) (sequence partly withheld): f1 bacteriophage origin of replication; arrow indicates direction of (+) strand synthesis
   2574..2727    -  CDS            lacZα (fragment): LacZα fragment of β-galactosidase; lacZ fragment
   2734..2762    +  promoter       J23119 promoter (fragment): bacterial promoter (Registry of Standard Biological Parts BBa J23119)
   2777..2804    +  ncRNA          CRISPR-DR4: Accession: RF01317 - CRISPR RNA direct repeat element
   2836..2903    +  misc_RNA       tracrRNA (fragment): trans-activating CRISPR RNA for the Streptococcus pyogenes CRISPR/Cas9 system
   2984..3033    +  CDS            SET1 (fragment): solubility-enhancement tag derived from T7 phage gene 10B
   3041..3088    +  terminator     T7 terminator: transcription terminator for bacteriophage T7 RNA polymerase
   3219..3323    +  promoter       AmpR promoter: bla
   3324..361     +  CDS            AmpR (across the origin): β-lactamase; bla; confers resistance to ampicillin, carbenicillin, and related antibiotics
>Addgene plasmid #235471 | pHK302.6 | addgene full sequence | sequence record 468578 | Addgene NGS Result
GAATGAAGCCATACCAAACGACGAGCGTGACACCACGATGCCTGCAGCAATGGCAACAACGTTGCGCAAA
CTATTAACTGGCGAACTACTTACTCTAGCTTCCCGGCAACAATTAATAGACTGGATGGAGGCGGATAAAG
TTGCAGGACCACTTCTGCGCTCGGCCCTTCCGGCTGGCTGGTTTATTGCTGATAAATCTGGAGCCGGTGA
GCGTGGGTCTCGCGGTATCATTGCAGCACTGGGGCCAGATGGTAAGCCCTCCCGTATCGTAGTTATCTAC
ACGACGGGGAGTCAGGCAACTATGGATGAACGAAATAGACAGATCGCTGAGATAGGTGCCTCACTGATTA
AGCATTGGTAACTGTCAGACCAAGTTTACTCATATATACTTTAGATTGATTTAAAACTTCATTTTTAATT
TAAAAGGATCTAGGTGAAGATCCTTTTTGATAATCTCATGACCAAAATCCCTTAACGTGAGTTTTCGTTC
CACTGAGCGTCAGACCCCGTAGAAAAGATCAAAGGATCTTCTTGAGATCCTTTTTTTCTGCGCGTAATCT
GCTGCTTGCAAACAAAAAAACCACCGCTACCAGCGGTGGTTTGTTTGCCGGATCAAGAGCTACCAACTCT
TTTTCCGAAGGTAACTGGCTTCAGCAGAGCGCAGATACCAAATACTGTCCTTCTAGTGTAGCCGTAGTTA
GGCCACCACTTCAAGAACTCTGTAGCACCGCCTACATACCTCGCTCTGCTAATCCTGTTACCAGTGGCTG
CTGCCAGTGGCGATAAGTCGTGTCTTACCGGGTTGGACTCAAGACGATAGTTACCGGATAAGGCGCAGCG
GTCGGGCTGAACGGGGGGTTCGTGCACACAGCCCAGCTTGGAGCGAACGACCTACACCGAACTGAGATAC
CTACAGCGTGAGCTATGAGAAAGCGCCACGCTTCCCGAAGGGAGAAAGGCGGACAGGTATCCGGTAAGCG
GCAGGGTCGGAACAGGAGAGCGCACGAGGGAGCTTCCAGGGGGAAACGCCTGGTATCTTTATAGTCCTGT
CGGGTTTCGCCACCTCTGACTTGAGCGTCGATTTTTGTGATGCTCGTCAGGGGGGCGGAGCCTATGGAAA
AACGCCAGCAACGCGGCCTTTTTACGGTTCCTGGCCTTTTGCTGGCCTTTTGCTCACATGTTCTTTCCTG
CGTTATCCCCTGATTCTGTGGATAACCGTATTACCGCCTTTGAGTGAGCTGATACCGCTCGCCGCAGCCG
AACGACCGAGCGCAGCGAGTCAGTGAGCGAGGAAGCGGAAGAGCGCCTGATGCGGTATTTTCTCCTTACG
CATCTGTGCGGTATTTCACACCGCAATGGTGCACTCTCAGTACAATCTGCTCTGATGCCGCATAGTTAAG
CCAGTATACACTCCGCTATCGCTACGTGACTGGGTCATGGCTGCGCCCCGACACCCGCCAACACCCGCTG
ACGCGCCCTGACGGGCTTGTCTGCTCCCGGCATCCGCTTACAGACAAGCTGTGACCGTCTCCGGGAGCTG
CATGTGTCAGAGGTTTTCACCGTCATCACCGAAACGCGCGAGGCAGCTGCGGTAAAGCTCATCAGCGTGG
TCGTGAAGCGATTCACAGATGTCTGCCTGTTCATCCGCGTCCAGCTCGTTGAGTTTCTCCAGAAGCGTTA
ATGTCTGGCTTCTGATAAAGCGGGCCATGTTAAGGGCGGTTTTTTCCTGTTTGGTCACTGATGCCTCCGT
GTAAGGGGGATTTCTGTTCATGGGGGTAATGATACCGATGAAACGAGAGAGGATGCTCACGATACGGGTT
ACTGATGATGAACATGCCCGGTTACTGGAACGTTGTGAGGGTAAACAACTGGCGGTATGGATGCGGCGGG
ACCAGAGAAAAATCACTCAGGGTCAATGCCAGCGCTTCGTTAATACAGATGTAGGTGTTCCACAGGGTAG
CCAGCAGCATCCTGCGATGCAGATCCGGAACATAATGGTGCAGGGCGCTGACTTCCGCGTTTCCAGACTT
TACGAAACACGGAAACCGAAGACCATTCATGTTGTTGCTCAGGTCGCAGACGTTTTGCAGCAGCAGTCGC
TTCACGTTCGCTCGCGTATCGGTGATTCATTCTGCTAACCAGTAAGGCAACCCCGCCAGCCTAGCCGGGT
CCTCAACGACAGGAGCACGATCATGCGCACCCGTGGCCAGGACCCAACGCTGCCCGAGATCTCGATCCCG
CGAAATTTGTTCCAGTTTGGAACAAGAGTCCACTATTAAAGAACGTGGACTCCAACGTCAAAGG
[49 nt withheld, positions 2305-2353]
T
[91 nt withheld, positions 2355-2445]
G
[124 nt withheld, positions 2447-2570]
CCATTCGCCATTCAGGCTGCGCAACTGTTGGGAAGGGCGATCGGTGCGGGCCTCTTCGCTATTACGCCAG
CTGGCGAAAGGGGGATGTGCTGCAAGGCGATTAAGTTGGGTAACGCCAGGGTTTTCCCAGTCACGACGTT
GTAAAACGACGGCCAGTTTTACGGCTAGCTCAGTCCTAGGTACAATGCTAGCCAGCCTGCGGTCCGGGTT
CACTGCCGTATAGGCAGTTTAGTAGTCTACTTAGATGGTTTCAGAGCTATGCTGGAAACAGCATAGCAAG
TTGAAATAAGGCTAGTCCGTTATCAACTTGAAAAAGTGGCACCGAGTCGGTGCGTTCACTGCCGTATAGG
CAGTCGCTGGGACGCCCGATTCTGCAGATATCCATCACACTGGCGGCCGCTCGAGCAGATCCGGCTGCTA
ACAAAGCCCGAAAGGAAGCTGAGTTGGCTGCTGCCACCGCTGAGCAATAACTAGCATAACCCCTTGGGGC
CTCTAAACGGGTCTTGAGGGGTTTTTTGCTGAAAGGAGGAACTATATCCGGATAATTCTTGAAGACGAAA
GGGCCTCGTGATACGCCTATTTTTATAGGTTAATGTCATGATAATAATGGTTTCTTAGACGTCAGGTGGC
ACTTTTCGGGGAAATGTGCGCGGAACCCCTATTTGTTTATTTTTCTAAATACATTCAAATATGTATCCGC
TCATGAGACAATAACCCTGATAAATGCTTCAATAATATTGAAAAAGGAAGAGTATGAGTATTCAACATTT
CCGTGTCGCCCTTATTCCCTTTTTTGCGGCATTTTGCCTTCCTGTTTTTGCTCACCCAGAAACGCTGGTG
AAAGTAAAAGATGCTGAAGATCAGTTGGGTGCACGAGTGGGTTACATCGAACTGGATCTCAACAGCGGTA
AGATCCTTGAGAGTTTTCGCCCCGAAGAACGTTTTCCAATGATGAGCACTTTTAAAGTTCTGCTATGTGG
CGCGGTATTATCCCGTGTTGACGCCGGGCAAGAGCAACTCGGTCGCCGCATACACTATTCTCAGAATGAC
TTGGTTGAGTACTCACCAGTCACAGAAAAGCATCTTACGGATGGCATGACAGTAAGAGAATTATGCAGTG
CTGCCATAACCATGAGTGATAACACTGCGGCCAACTTACTTCTGACAACGATCGGAGGACCGAAGGAGCT
AACCGCTTTTTTGCACAACATGGGGGATCATGTAACTCGCCTTGATCGTTGGGAACCGGAGCT
