Features (pLannotate 1.2.2; 13 found; start..end, strand, type, name):
    268..459     +  CDS            rop: Rop protein, which maintains plasmids at low copy number; rop
    561..703     +  misc_feature   bom: basis of mobility region from pBR322
    889..1477    -  rep_origin     ori: high-copy-number ColE1/pMB1/pBR322/pUC origin of replication
   1648..2508    -  CDS            AmpR: β-lactamase; bla; confers resistance to ampicillin, carbenicillin, and related antibiotics
   2509..2613    -  promoter       AmpR promoter: bla
   2744..2791    -  terminator     T7 terminator: transcription terminator for bacteriophage T7 RNA polymerase
   2799..2848    -  CDS            SET1 (fragment): solubility-enhancement tag derived from T7 phage gene 10B
   2929..2996    -  misc_RNA       tracrRNA (fragment): trans-activating CRISPR RNA for the Streptococcus pyogenes CRISPR/Cas9 system
   3026..3053    -  ncRNA          CRISPR-DR4: Accession: RF01317 - CRISPR RNA direct repeat element
   3070..3098    -  promoter       J23119 promoter (fragment): bacterial promoter (Registry of Standard Biological Parts BBa J23119)
   3105..3258    +  CDS            lacZα (fragment): LacZα fragment of β-galactosidase; lacZ fragment
   3262..3585    +  rep_origin     f1 ori (fragment) (sequence partly withheld): f1 bacteriophage origin of replication; arrow indicates direction of (+) strand synthesis
   3697..251     -  CDS            YPB1_ECOLX (across the origin): Protein predicted: Swiss-Prot protein existence level 4. From Escherichia coli.
>Addgene plasmid #235471 | pHK302.6 | depositor full sequence | sequence record 469684 | pHK302.6 sequence 3826 bps
CCCTGCACCATTATGTTCCGGATCTGCATCGCAGGATGCTGCTGGCTACCCTGTGGAACACCTACATCTG
TATTAACGAAGCGCTGGCATTGACCCTGAGTGATTTTTCTCTGGTCCCGCCGCATCCATACCGCCAGTTG
TTTACCCTCACAACGTTCCAGTAACCGGGCATGTTCATCATCAGTAACCCGTATCGTGAGCATCCTCTCT
CGTTTCATCGGTATCATTACCCCCATGAACAGAAATCCCCCTTACACGGAGGCATCAGTGACCAAACAGG
AAAAAACCGCCCTTAACATGGCCCGCTTTATCAGAAGCCAGACATTAACGCTTCTGGAGAAACTCAACGA
GCTGGACGCGGATGAACAGGCAGACATCTGTGAATCGCTTCACGACCACGCTGATGAGCTTTACCGCAGC
TGCCTCGCGCGTTTCGGTGATGACGGTGAAAACCTCTGACACATGCAGCTCCCGGAGACGGTCACAGCTT
GTCTGTAAGCGGATGCCGGGAGCAGACAAGCCCGTCAGGGCGCGTCAGCGGGTGTTGGCGGGTGTCGGGG
CGCAGCCATGACCCAGTCACGTAGCGATAGCGGAGTGTATACTGGCTTAACTATGCGGCATCAGAGCAGA
TTGTACTGAGAGTGCACCATATATGCGGTGTGAAATACCGCACAGATGCGTAAGGAGAAAATACCGCATC
AGGCGCTCTTCCGCTTCCTCGCTCACTGACTCGCTGCGCTCGGTCGTTCGGCTGCGGCGAGCGGTATCAG
CTCACTCAAAGGCGGTAATACGGTTATCCACAGAATCAGGGGATAACGCAGGAAAGAACATGTGAGCAAA
AGGCCAGCAAAAGGCCAGGAACCGTAAAAAGGCCGCGTTGCTGGCGTTTTTCCATAGGCTCCGCCCCCCT
GACGAGCATCACAAAAATCGACGCTCAAGTCAGAGGTGGCGAAACCCGACAGGACTATAAAGATACCAGG
CGTTTCCCCCTGGAAGCTCCCTCGTGCGCTCTCCTGTTCCGACCCTGCCGCTTACCGGATACCTGTCCGC
CTTTCTCCCTTCGGGAAGCGTGGCGCTTTCTCATAGCTCACGCTGTAGGTATCTCAGTTCGGTGTAGGTC
GTTCGCTCCAAGCTGGGCTGTGTGCACGAACCCCCCGTTCAGCCCGACCGCTGCGCCTTATCCGGTAACT
ATCGTCTTGAGTCCAACCCGGTAAGACACGACTTATCGCCACTGGCAGCAGCCACTGGTAACAGGATTAG
CAGAGCGAGGTATGTAGGCGGTGCTACAGAGTTCTTGAAGTGGTGGCCTAACTACGGCTACACTAGAAGG
ACAGTATTTGGTATCTGCGCTCTGCTGAAGCCAGTTACCTTCGGAAAAAGAGTTGGTAGCTCTTGATCCG
GCAAACAAACCACCGCTGGTAGCGGTGGTTTTTTTGTTTGCAAGCAGCAGATTACGCGCAGAAAAAAAGG
ATCTCAAGAAGATCCTTTGATCTTTTCTACGGGGTCTGACGCTCAGTGGAACGAAAACTCACGTTAAGGG
ATTTTGGTCATGAGATTATCAAAAAGGATCTTCACCTAGATCCTTTTAAATTAAAAATGAAGTTTTAAAT
CAATCTAAAGTATATATGAGTAAACTTGGTCTGACAGTTACCAATGCTTAATCAGTGAGGCACCTATCTC
AGCGATCTGTCTATTTCGTTCATCCATAGTTGCCTGACTCCCCGTCGTGTAGATAACTACGATACGGGAG
GGCTTACCATCTGGCCCCAGTGCTGCAATGATACCGCGAGACCCACGCTCACCGGCTCCAGATTTATCAG
CAATAAACCAGCCAGCCGGAAGGGCCGAGCGCAGAAGTGGTCCTGCAACTTTATCCGCCTCCATCCAGTC
TATTAATTGTTGCCGGGAAGCTAGAGTAAGTAGTTCGCCAGTTAATAGTTTGCGCAACGTTGTTGCCATT
GCTGCAGGCATCGTGGTGTCACGCTCGTCGTTTGGTATGGCTTCATTCAGCTCCGGTTCCCAACGATCAA
GGCGAGTTACATGATCCCCCATGTTGTGCAAAAAAGCGGTTAGCTCCTTCGGTCCTCCGATCGTTGTCAG
AAGTAAGTTGGCCGCAGTGTTATCACTCATGGTTATGGCAGCACTGCATAATTCTCTTACTGTCATGCCA
TCCGTAAGATGCTTTTCTGTGACTGGTGAGTACTCAACCAAGTCATTCTGAGAATAGTGTATGCGGCGAC
CGAGTTGCTCTTGCCCGGCGTCAACACGGGATAATACCGCGCCACATAGCAGAACTTTAAAAGTGCTCAT
CATTGGAAAACGTTCTTCGGGGCGAAAACTCTCAAGGATCTTACCGCTGTTGAGATCCAGTTCGATGTAA
CCCACTCGTGCACCCAACTGATCTTCAGCATCTTTTACTTTCACCAGCGTTTCTGGGTGAGCAAAAACAG
GAAGGCAAAATGCCGCAAAAAAGGGAATAAGGGCGACACGGAAATGTTGAATACTCATACTCTTCCTTTT
TCAATATTATTGAAGCATTTATCAGGGTTATTGTCTCATGAGCGGATACATATTTGAATGTATTTAGAAA
AATAAACAAATAGGGGTTCCGCGCACATTTCCCCGAAAAGTGCCACCTGACGTCTAAGAAACCATTATTA
TCATGACATTAACCTATAAAAATAGGCGTATCACGAGGCCCTTTCGTCTTCAAGAATTATCCGGATATAG
TTCCTCCTTTCAGCAAAAAACCCCTCAAGACCCGTTTAGAGGCCCCAAGGGGTTATGCTAGTTATTGCTC
AGCGGTGGCAGCAGCCAACTCAGCTTCCTTTCGGGCTTTGTTAGCAGCCGGATCTGCTCGAGCGGCCGCC
AGTGTGATGGATATCTGCAGAATCGGGCGTCCCAGCGACTGCCTATACGGCAGTGAACGCACCGACTCGG
TGCCACTTTTTCAAGTTGATAACGGACTAGCCTTATTTCAACTTGCTATGCTGTTTCCAGCATAGCTCTG
AAACCATCTAAGTAGACTACTAAACTGCCTATACGGCAGTGAACCCGGACCGCAGGCTGGCTAGCATTGT
ACCTAGGACTGAGCTAGCCGTAAAACTGGCCGTCGTTTTACAACGTCGTGACTGGGAAAACCCTGGCGTT
ACCCAACTTAATCGCCTTGCAGCACATCCCCCTTTCGCCAGCTGGCGTAATAGCGAAGAGGCCCGCACCG
ATCGCCCTTCCCAACAGTTGCGCAGCCTGAATGGCGAATGG
[124 nt withheld, positions 3262-3385]
C
[91 nt withheld, positions 3387-3477]
A
[49 nt withheld, positions 3479-3527]
CCTTTGACGTTGGAGTCCACGTTCTTTAATAGTGGACTCTTGTTCCAAACTGGAACAAATTTCGCGGGAT
CGAGATCTCGGGCAGCGTTGGGTCCTGGCCACGGGTGCGCATGATCGTGCTCCTGTCGTTGAGGACCCGG
CTAGGCTGGCGGGGTTGCCTTACTGGTTAGCAGAATGAATCACCGATACGCGAGCGAACGTGAAGCGACT
GCTGCTGCAAAACGTCTGCGACCTGAGCAACAACATGAATGGTCTTCGGTTTCCGTGTTTCGTAAAGTCT
GGAAACGCGGAAGTCAGCG
